>Addgene plasmid #225605 | pEND-350_Cacnes_ori | addgene full sequence | sequence record 451372 | Addgene NGS Result
TCTAGAGGAAATCAGAGCTTGAGGCTGCCGGAGCGACGGTAGACCCGTCCGGTTGGGTGGTGCCACTGCG
TGCACTCAAGGTCGTTTTTGGGGTGTCAGATGTGACCTCGAATGCGGAATTCATAGGATAGATTCTGGAA
ACTTTACCGTCCGAGCTCAGGCTTACCTTACTCGAGCAATAAACAGTTGATAGGGCTTCTCCGTTACCAT
GGTTCAGCCAAAAAACTTAAGACCGCCGGTCTTGTCCACTACCTTGCAGTAATGCGGTGGACAGGATCGG
CGGTTTTCTTTTCTCTTCTCAATTCTTCTGACCTGTAACGAATAATAGATAGTAAAGTAGTCTCCGATTG
AGTTTTCTCTGCCGAGTCCCACCCAGTTCTGTGATTTCAGTAAGTTGGTAATTGATACACTGTTGCGAGA
ACTGGTGCCTGGTAGTAGATAGGTTGTTATTGAGTAAGAAGGTAAAGTGAACGAAATCCCTGAAACTGAG
ACTGTAGAAAATAAGCTTGTCCAGACTATTGGATCCAAGAGATTTCTACACGATTGAGCACTGTCTCCTG
CAGGCTCGGTACCAAATTCCAGAAAAGAGGCCTCCCGAAAGGGGGGCCTTTTTTCGTTTTGGTCCTAATA
GATAAAGGATAGGTCTGGTAGTGTTGTTCGTTCTCGCAGGTAAATCAATAATACTCTGCAGTTCCGTAGA
CTTTTCAGTGGGACAGGGTAGCGATAACAGATAGATTGTAATAAGACACAGTAGGTGCTCGTAGTTGCGT
GAAGAGAACCGCTCAGGAAATCCAGTCAGAAGTATTGGTAATCGTTGAAAACTCAGTCGACGCACTTACT
GAAGACGTCCTATTACACTCGTCGTTGGAAACTGAAGATGCGGCCGCGGAAACACAGAAAAAAGCCCGCA
CCTGACAGTGCGGGCTTTTTTTTTCGACCAAAGGTAGCGAACGACGAGTCACTGTTGAGGATAAATACTT
TCTCTACTAGCTAGCTGTTACACAGGTCCTCAGCGGCGCGCCCGCCCGGTCATGACGCTGAGTTAGTGGC
GCAGCTGCGCTCTGAGAACGAGTTTCGACCCTGACAGCCGGCGAGCTGTTCAGGCGAAGATCGCACAGCT
GCGCGAGGAACTAGCCGCAATGCCCGAACACGCCCCAGCCATCCCTTGGAGCAGGTGGCAGCGTCAGGGG
AGTCGGGGGATGTTTGGCAGGGGATGTGGAAAGAGAGTTCGCTTTGCTCACATGGCTCAACCGGGTAACT
AACTGATATGGGCTCTTCGTCGCCCACTTTGAACACGCCGAGGAATGGACCACGCTGAACGTGACTCGCA
TGCTTCACTGCATGTATGGATTCGTTCGAGACTTTGTTCCCTGAGAGCTGGCTGCCACGCAAGCCGCTGG
CGTCAGCCGAGAAGTCTGGGGCGTACCGGCACGTGACTCGGCAGAGGGCGCTGGAGCTGCCTTACATCGA
AGCGAACCCGTTGGTCATGCAGTCCTTGGTCATCACCGATCGAGATGCTTCGGATGCTGACTGGGCCGCA
GACCTCGCTGGGCTGCCTTCACCGTCCTACGTGTCCATGAACCGTGTCACGACCACCGGACACATCGTCT
ATGCCTTGAAGAACCCTGTGTGTCTGACCGATGCCGCGCGGCGACGGCCTATCAACCTGCTCGCCCGCGT
CGAGCAGGGCCTATGCGACGTTCTCGGCGGCGATGCATCCTACGGGCACCGGATCACAAAGAACCCGCTC
AGCACCGCCCATGCGACCCTCTGGGGCCCCGCAGACGCGCTCTACGAGCTGCGCGCCCTCGCACACACCC
TCGACGAGATCCACGCACTGCCGGAGGCAGGGAACCCGCGTCGCAACGTCACCCGATCAACGGTCGGCCG
CAACGTCACCCTGTTCGACACCACCCGCATGTGGGCATACCGGGCCGTCCGGCACTCCTGGGGCGGCCCG
GTCGCCGAATGGGAGCACACCGTATTCGAGCACATCCACCTACTGAACGAAACGATCATCGCCGACGAGT
TCGCCACAGGCCCCCTCGGCTTGAACGAACTTAAGCACTTATCTCGATCCATTTCCCGATGGGTCTGGCG
CAACTTCACCCCCGAAACCTTCCGCGCACGCCAGAAAGCGATCAGCCTCCGTGGAGCATCCAAAGGCGGC
AAAGAAGGCGGCCACAAAGGCGGCATTGCCAGTGGCGCATCACGGCGTGCCCATACCCGTCAACAGTTCT
TGGAGGGTCTGTCATGACCACACGTGAACGCCTCCCCCGCAACGGCTACAGCATCGCCGCCGCTGCGAAA
AAGCTCGGTGTCTCCGAGTCCACCGTCAAGCGGTGGACTTCCGAGCCACGCGAGGAGTTCGTGGCCCGCG
TTGCCGCACGCCACGCGCGGATTCGTGAGCTGCGCTCGGAGGGTCAGAGCATGCGTGCGATTGCTGCCGA
GGTCGGGGTTTCCGTGGGCACCGTGCACTACGCGCTGAACAAGAATCGAACTGACGCATGACCGTAACGC
CGCACGATGAGCATTTTCTTGATCGTGCACCGCTTGGCACTACGTTCGCGTGCGGTTGCACAGTGCGCGC
CACGTTCTTATCCTGCGGCCATTGTGGCTACAGCCAATGGGGGGCATCAGCAACGGACGTTGAACCCGGT
GGGCAAGTGTTACTCAGGGGGACATGCCCAGTCTGCGGCGCTCGGATTGACGGTATGGCAGTCGTGCATG
CGGCCCCACCGTCAAACTCATTCAGGTATCAGTGAGAACCCTCATGGCACCCCCTCGTGACACGTTCTCG
TTGCGATCAGCTGCGGCCAAGCTGATCTTCGGGCAGCGTTGGGTCCTGGCCACGGGTGCGCATGATCGTG
CTCCTGTCGTTGAGGACCCGGCTAGGCTGGCGGGGTTGCCTTACTGATCAGGCCGCGTTGCTGGCGTTTT
TCCATAGGCTCCGCCCCCCTGACGAGCATCACAAAAATCGACGCTCAAGTCAGAGGTGGCGAAACCCGAC
AGGACTATAAAGATACCAGGCGTTTCCCCCTGGAAGCTCCCTCGTGCGCTCTCCTGTTCCGACCCTGCCG
CTTACCGGATACCTGTCCGCCTTTCTCCCTTCGGGAAGCGTGGCGCTTTCTCATAGCTCACGCTGTAGGT
ATCTCAGTTCGGTGTAGGTCGTTCGCTCCAAGCTGGGCTGTGTGCACGAACCCCCCGTTCAGCCCGACCG
CTGCGCCTTATCCGGTAACTATCGTCTTGAGTCCAACCCGGTAAGACACGACTTATCGCCACTGGCAGCA
GCCACTGGTAACAGGATTAGCAGAGCGAGGTATGTAGGCGGTGCTACAGAGTTCTTGAAGTGGTGGCCTA
ACTACGGCTACACTAGAAGGACAGTATTTGGTATCTGCGCTCTGCTGAAGCCAGTTACCTTCGGAAAAAG
AGTTGGTAGCTCTTGATCCGGCAAACAAACCACCGCTGGTAGCGGTGGTTTTTTTGTTTGCAAGCAGCAG
ATTACGCGCAGAAAAAAAGGATCTCAAGAAGATCCTTTGATCTTTTCTACGGGGTCTGACGCTCAGTGGA
ACGAAAACTCACGTTAAGGGATTTTGGTCATGAGGCGCCTCACCAATGCTTGATGAGGGAGGCACCGATC
TCGGCGATCTGACGGTTGCGCTCATCCATCGTGGCCTGGGAGCCGGTCGTGTAGATCACCACGATGCGGC
TGGGCTTACCGTCGGGACCGAGAGCCGCGATGATGCCACGCGAGCCGCGCTCACCAGCACCCGACTTGTC
CGCGATGAACCAACCGGCCGGGAGCGCGCTGCGCAACAGCGGGCCAGCGACCTTGTCGGCCTCCATCCAG
TCGATCAGTTGCTGACGGGAGGCCAGAGTGAGGAGTTCACCGGTCAGGAGTTTACGGAGGGTGGTAGCCA
TAGCCGCGGGCATAGTCGTGTCGCGCTCGTCGTTCGGGATAGCCTCATTAAGTTCGGGTTCCCAACGGTC
CAGACGGGTCACGTGGTCGCCCATGTTGTGGAGAAAAGCCGTCAGCTCTTTCGGGCCACCGATGGTCGTC
AACAGCAGATTGGCGGCAGTGTTGTCGGACATAGTGATGGCCGCGGAGCACAGCTCGCGCACGGTCATCC
CATCGGTCAGATGTTTCTCCGTGACCGGGGAGTATTCGACCAGGTCGTTCTGGGAGTAATGAATGCGACG
GCCCAGTTGCTCCTGCCCAGCATCCACCCGGCTAAGCACAGCGCCGCAGAGGAGGACCTTGAACGTGGAC
ATCATGGGGAAACGCTCCTCAGGGCGGAAAGACTCCAGAATCTTACCGGAGTTCAGGTCCAACTCGATAT
AACCGACGCGCGCCCCCAGCTGATCCTCGGCGTCCTTGACCTTGACCAGGGTTTCCGGATGGGCAAAAAC
CGGCAAGCAAAAGGCCGCAAAAAATGGGATAAGGGCAACGCGGAAGTGCTGGATCGACATACTCTTCCTT
TTTCAATATTATTGAAGCATTTATCAGGGTTATTGTCTCATGAGCGGATACATATTTGAATGTATTTAGA
AAAATAAACAAATAGGGGTTCCGCGACTAGTTCCCCGAAAAGTGCCACCTGACGTTAAGAAACCATTATT
ATCATGACATTAACCTATAAAAATAGGCGTATCACGAGGCCCTTTCGTCTACAATCAGCGCTGACCCGGA
CCGCCACGACGGCCTGGACGACCGCCGGTACGACCACCACCCGAAGGGCCACGACGACCACCCTGGTCGC
CCTGCTCGCGCTCCCCGGTACGACCATCGTCGCGATTACGGCCAGAGGACCGACGGTCACCGTGGCCGGA
GGCCTGACGGTCGCGACGGTCCTGACCACCCGTCCGACGGTCGCCACGATCCTGGCCACCCGTACGGCGG
TCACCACGATCCTGACCACCCGTACGACGGCCGCGCTGCGGTTGGCCACCGCGCGGCTCGTTCTTCTGGT
CAAGGCGCTCGAAGAGCCGCAGCCATTGCTCCGGCCGGACGTAGGCCACGACAGCACCACCACCCACGCC
GGCATGGTCCAGCGCAGCCTCCACGCGACGACGAGGGTACTTGCGCAGGAGGGAGGCTTGAATGTTGCCG
CCGACACCAGTAAAACACAACTCCACCATGCTCTCGTAGCGCTCAAGGGCAGCACCCTCCAACAGCGGTT
CAGCGCGGCGACGCAGACGCATGATGGCGGAATCGACCTTCGGGACCGGCTTGAACAAGCGGCGATCGAC
CTTCTCGACGAACTCCCACTCGAAGAGCGGCCAAGTCATGACCGTGAGGCGGGACCAGCGGCCATAATCA
CCGGTGCGCTTACGGGCAAATTCGAGTTGGGTAACCATCGTGGCGGTTTCGATCGTCGGAGCCTCCAGGC
ACCAATCGACGATCGCAGACGTGATGCCGTACGGGATCGCGCCGACGAAGGCAAACGGCTCGGGAGGGGG
CTCGGCGGTCAGGAAGTCCGCGTTGACGACCTCGATATTCGGGTGGCCGGACAGCTTCTCACGCAGGGAC
TTCGCCAAGCGCGGGTCGATCTCGTAGCTCGTCACCTGGCGGGCCCGATCGGCAAGCTCACGGGTCAGCA
GACCCTCGCCTGGGCCAGCCTCCAGGACCGGAAGGTCGGGGCGCAGTTCGGCCGTTTCCGCGATGCGGGC
GATCGTCTTACGGTCACGAAGGAAATTCTGACCGAATTGACGGCGGTTGCGGTCCCGCTCAGTACGGCCC
AGGACCGGGCGGTTCTGGTTCGGGTGCTGGCGGTCCTGGTTGCGGCGACGCGGGCGCGGTTGCTCGTCGG
ACGACGACATGACGATCTCCCGATGTGTCGTACGTATGGGAATTGACGAAAATCATATAGATTTTCAGTT
GAAGTGTAGCACTGCATAGTGTCATCGAAGTGTCGGCGGCAACGGTATGCCCGGTAGGGGGTGGGTCTGC
CTTTCGGTTTCGTGAACCTGATGCGGCGACGCGCATGTAGCCGATAACCCCTAGACTCGCCCGTGCAGAT
CGTCGGTGT
Features (pLannotate 1.2.2; 4 found; start..end, strand, type, name):
   2939..3527    -  rep_origin     ori: high-copy-number ColE1/pMB1/pBR322/pUC origin of replication
   3613..4470    -  CDS            bla: BLAT_ECOLX - Experimental evidence at protein level: Swiss-Prot protein existence level 1. TEM-type are the most prevalent beta-lactamases in enterobacteria; they hydrolyze the beta-lactam bond in susceptible beta-lactam antibiotics, thus conferring resistance to penicillins and cephalosporins. TEM-3 and TEM-4 are capable of hydrolyzing cefotaxime and ceftazidime. TEM-5 is capable of hydrolyzing ceftazidime. TEM-6 is capable of hydrolyzing ceftazidime and aztreonam. TEM-8/CAZ-2, TEM- 16/CAZ-7 and TEM-24/CAZ-6 are markedly active against ceftazidime. IRT- 4 shows resistance to beta-lactamase in
   4471..4575    -  promoter       AmpR promoter: bla
   4678..5820    -  CDS            ermE: ERME_SACEN - Experimental evidence at protein level: Swiss-Prot protein existence level 1. This protein produces a dimethylation of the adenine residue at position 2085 in 23S rRNA, resulting in reduced affinity between ribosomes and macrolide-lincosamide-streptogramin B antibiotics. From Saccharopolyspora erythraea (strain ATCC 11635 / DSM 40517 / JCM 4748 / NBRC 13426 / NCIMB 8594 / NRRL 2338).
