[The description below was written by a language model from this plasmid's Addgene catalogue record and pLannotate feature annotations shown in this document.]
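Description:
pEND-350_Cacnes_ori is an empty-backbone shuttle vector of about 6 kb, built for recombinant expression in the skin commensal Cutibacterium acnes and classed as a bacterial expression and synthetic biology plasmid. According to the record it derives from pBRESP36A and has been trimmed in size and reorganised for modular assembly. It replicates autonomously in C. acnes rather than integrating into the chromosome. No gene or insert is present, and the record does not state what promoter or cloning site would receive a payload.

For propagation in E. coli the plasmid carries a pBR322-type (ColE1/pMB1 family) origin without the rop gene. The depositor calls this origin medium-copy, whereas the catalogue field lists the plasmid as low copy and the automated annotation applies a generic high-copy label to this origin family. Selection in E. coli relies on the TEM beta-lactamase gene (bla), expressed from its native AmpR promoter and conferring ampicillin resistance. Next to it lies ermE from Saccharopolyspora erythraea, which encodes a 23S rRNA adenine dimethylase. This enzyme lowers ribosome affinity for macrolide, lincosamide and streptogramin B antibiotics, and it provides the erythromycin marker, presumably the one used in C. acnes.

The feature table covers only these four elements, all on the reverse strand within roughly the second half of the sequence. The first ~2.9 kb is unannotated. That region presumably holds the C. acnes replication functions implied by the plasmid name, but the annotation does not confirm this. The vector serves as a chassis into which expression modules can be assembled for engineering C. acnes, in the context of work on programmed antioxidant delivery by this bacterium.
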