Addgene plasmid #225605: pEND-350_Cacnes_ori
Purpose: (Empty Backbone) Cutibacterium acnes replicative plasmid for recombinant expression. pBRESP36A-based vector optimized for reduced size and modular assembly, harbouring a medium-copy pBR322 E. coli ori (no ROP)
Depositing lab: Marc Güell. Depositing organization: Universitat Pompeu Fabra. Publication: Synthetically programmed antioxidant delivery by a domesticated skin commensal. Nevot G, Santos-Moreno J, Campama-Sanz N, Toloza L, Parra-Cid C, Jansen PAM, Barbier I, Ledesma-Amaro R, van den Bogaard EH, Guell M. Cell Syst. 2025 Feb 19;16(2):101169. doi: 10.1016/j.cels.2025.101169. Epub 2025 Feb 6. PubMed 39919749.
Backbone
  Vector backbone: pEND-350
  Vector type: Bacterial Expression, Synthetic Biology
  Selectable markers: Erythromycin
Growth in bacteria
  Bacterial resistance: Ampicillin, 100 μg/mL
  Growth temperature: 37°C
  Growth strain: DH5alpha
  Copy number: Low Copy
Gene/Insert
  Gene/Insert name: None
Terms and licenses: Academic/Nonprofit Terms; Industry Terms: Not Available to Industry
How to cite: pEND-350_Cacnes_ori was a gift from Marc Güell (Addgene plasmid # 225605 ; http://n2t.net/addgene:225605 ; RRID:Addgene_225605)
